>Addgene plasmid #58928 | pCDNA3 T7 Jip4 (1-272) | depositor partial sequence | sequence record 91481 | T7 Jip4
CCCCATTGACGTCAATGGGAGTTTGTTTTGGCACCAAAATCAACGGGACTTTCCAAAATGTCGTAACAAC
TCCGCCCCATTGACGCAAATGGGCGGTAGGCGTGTACGGTGGGAGGTCTATATAAGCAGAGCTCTCTGGC
TAACTAGAGAACCCACTGCTTACTGGCTTATCGAAATTAATACGACTCACTATAGGGAGACCCAAGCTTA
TGGCTAGCATGACTGGTGGACAGCAAATGGGTGGATCCATGATCCATAATTATATGGAACACTTAGAAAG
AACCAAACTTCATCAGCTCTCAGGGAGTGATCAACTAGAGGCTACAGCTCATAGTAGAATTAGAAAAGAA
CGTCCTATATCATTAGGGATTTTCCCTCTACCTGCTGGAGATGGATTGCTTACACCTGACACTCAGAAAG
GAGGCGAGACCCCAGGATCAGAGCAATGGAAATTTCAAGAATTAAGTCAACCACGTTCTCATACCAGCCT
GAAGGATGAACTTTCTGATATTAGTCAAGGTGGATCTAAAGCTACCACTCCAGCTTCAACAGCAAATTCA
GACGTATCAGCAATTCCTCCTGATACTCCGTCAAAGGAAGATAATGAAGGATTTGTAAAAGGCACAGATA
CATCAAATAAGTCAGAGATAAGCAAACACATAGAAGTCCAGGTTGCCCAAGAGACTAGGAATGTGTCTAC
AGAATCTGGTGAAAATGAAGAGAAATCAGAAGTTCAAGCAATCATTGAATCCACTCCTGAATTGGATATG
GACAAAGACCTCAGTGGATATAAAGGTTCAAGCACTCCCACCAAAGGCATAGAGAACAAAGCTTTTGATC
GCAATACAGAATCTCTCTTTGAAGAGCTGTCCTCAGCTGGCTCGGGCCTTATTGGAGATGTGGATGAAGG
AGCGGATTTACTAGGAATGGGTCGTGAGGTGGAGAATCTCATACTGGAGAACACACAGCTGCTGGAAACC
AAAAACGCTCTGAATGTAGTGAAGAATGACTTAATAGCCAAAGTGGATGAGCTGACCTGTGAGAAGGACG
TGCTGCAGGGGGAGTGAGCGGCCGCTCGAGCATGCATCTAGAGGGCCCTATTCTATAGTGTCACCTAAAT
GCTAGAGCTCGCTGATCAGCCTCGACTGTGCCTTCTAGTTGCCAGCCATCTGTTGTTTGCCCCTCCCCCG
TGCCTTCCTTGACCCTGGAAGGTGCCACTCCCACTGTCCTTTCCTAATAAAATGAGGAAATTGCATCGCA
TTGTCTGAGTAGGTGTCATTCTATTCTGGGGG
