>Addgene plasmid #58928 | pCDNA3 T7 Jip4 (1-272) | addgene partial sequence | sequence record 94836 | CMV-F 5'-CGCAAATGGGCGGTAGGCGTG-3'
GAGCTCTCTGGCTAACTAGAGAACCCACTGCTTACTGGCTTATCGAAATTAATACGACTCACTATAGGGA
GACCCAAGCTTATGGCTAGCATGACTGGTGGACAGCAAATGGGTGGATCCATGATCCATAATTATATGGA
ACACTTAGAAAGAACCAAACTTCATCAGCTCTCAGGGAGTGATCAACTAGAGGCTACAGCTCATAGTAGA
ATTAGAAAAGAACGTCCTATATCATTAGGGATTTTCCCTCTACCTGCTGGAGATGGATTGCTTACACCTG
ACACTCAGAAAGGAGGCGAGACCCCAGGATCAGAGCAATGGAAATTTCAAGAATTAAGTCAACCACGTTC
TCATACCAGCCTGAAGGATGAACTTTCTGATATTAGTCAAGGTGGATCTAAAGCTACCACTCCAGCTTCA
ACAGCAAATTCAGACGTATCAGCAATTCCTCCTGATACTCCGTCAAAGGAAGATAATGAAGGATTTGTAA
AAGGCACAGATACATCAAATAAGTCAGAGATAAGCAAACACATAGAAGTCCAGGTTGCCCAAGAGACTAG
GAATGTGTCTACAGAATCTGGTGAAAATGAAGAGAAATCAGAAGTTCAAGCAATCATTGAATCCACTCCT
GAATTGGATATGGACAAAGACCTCAGTGGATATAAAGGTTCAAGCACTCCCACCAAAGGCATAGAGAACA
AAGCTTTTGATCGCAATACAGAATCTCTCTTTGAAGAGCTGTCCTCAGCTGGCTCGGGCCTTATTGGAGA
TGTGGATGAAGGAGCGGATT
