>Addgene plasmid #58928 | pCDNA3 T7 Jip4 (1-272) | addgene partial sequence | sequence record 94839 | BGH-rev 5'-TAGAAGGCACAGTCGAGG-3'
TATAGAATAGGGCCCTCTAGATGCATGCTCGAGCGGCCGCTCACTCCCCCTGCAGCACGTCCTTCTCACA
GGTCAGCTCATCCACTTTGGCTATTAAGTCATTCTTCACTACATTCAGAGCGTTTTTGGTTTCCAGCAGC
TGTGTGTTCTCCAGTATGAGATTCTCCACCTCACGACCCATTCCTAGTAAATCCGCTCCTTCATCCACAT
CTCCAATAAGGCCCGAGCCAGCTGAGGACAGCTCTTCAAAGAGAGATTCTGTATTGCGATCAAAAGCTTT
GTTCTCTATGCCTTTGGTGGGAGTGCTTGAACCTTTATATCCACTGAGGTCTTTGTCCATATCCAATTCA
GGAGTGGATTCAATGATTGCTTGAACTTCTGATTTCTCTTCATTTTCACCAGATTCTGTAGACACATTCC
TAGTCTCTTGGGCAACCTGGACTTCTATGTGTTTGCTTATCTCTGACTTATTTGATGTATCTGTGCCTTT
TACAAATCCTTCATTATCTTCCTTTGACGGAGTATCAGGAGGAATTGCTGATACGTCTGAATTTGCTGTT
GAAGCTGGAGTGGTAGCTTTAGATCCACCTTGACTAATATCAGAAAGTTCATCCTTCAGGCTGGTATGAG
AACGTGGTTGACTTAATTCTTGAAATTTCCATTGCTCTGATCCTGGGGTCTCGCCTCCTTTCTGAGTGTC
AGGTGTAAGCAATCCATCTCCAGCAGGTAGAGGGAAAATCCCTAATGATATAGGACGTTCTTTTCTAATT
CTACTATGAGCTGTAGCCTCTAGTTGATCACTCCCTGAGAGCTGATGAAGTTTGGTTCTTTCTAAGTGTT
CCATATAATT
