[The description below was written by a language model from this plasmid's Addgene catalogue record.]
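Description:
pCDNA3 T7 Jip4 (1-272) is a mammalian expression plasmid built on the Invitrogen pcDNA3 backbone, with a total size of about 6.3 kb. It is propagated in E. coli as a high-copy plasmid under ampicillin selection. The record does not list the promoter or other backbone features and no feature table is provided. The standard pcDNA3 design drives inserts from the CMV immediate-early promoter, follows them with a polyadenylation signal, and carries a neomycin resistance cassette for selecting stable mammalian lines. Flanking T7 and SP6 phage promoter sites are also typical of this backbone, which fits their use here as sequencing primer sites.

The insert is an 826 bp fragment of mouse Mapk8ip4 (Jip4, encoded by the Spag9 gene, also known as JLP or JSAP2). It encodes only the N-terminal portion of the protein, amino acids 1 to 272. The fragment was cloned between BamHI and NotI sites, both of which remain intact, and it is fused in frame to an N-terminal T7 epitope tag supplied by the modified backbone. The tag allows the truncated protein to be detected or immunoprecipitated with anti-T7 antibodies.

JIP4 is a scaffold protein described in the record as an activator of the p38 MAP kinase pathway through a mechanism that requires the MAP kinase kinases MKK3 and MKK6. A tagged truncation of this kind is typically used as a deletion mutant in transfected mammalian cells, for example to map which regions of JIP4 mediate binding to partners or contribute to p38 signalling. The record does not state the specific role assigned to this particular fragment.
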