Addgene plasmid #58928: pCDNA3 T7 Jip4 (1-272)
Purpose: JIP4 serves as an activator of the p38 mitogen-activated protein (MAP) kinase pathway by a mechanism that requires the MAP kinase kinases MKK3 and MKK6
Depositing lab: Roger Davis. Depositing organization: University of Massachusetts, Worcester. Publication: Role of the JIP4 scaffold protein in the regulation of mitogen-activated protein kinase signaling pathways. Kelkar N, Standen CL, Davis RJ. Mol Cell Biol. 2005 Apr;25(7):2733-43. 10.1128/MCB.25.7.2733-2743.2005 PubMed 15767678.
Backbone
  Vector backbone: pcdna3
  Backbone manufacturer: Invitrogen
  Backbone size w/o insert (bp): 5446
  Total vector size (bp): 6272
  Vector type: Mammalian Expression
Growth in bacteria
  Bacterial resistance: Ampicillin, 100 μg/mL
  Growth temperature: 37°C
  Growth strain: Top10
  Copy number: High Copy
Gene/Insert
  Gene/Insert name: Mapk8ip4 (alt name: Jip4)
  Species: M. musculus (mouse)
  Insert size (bp): 826
  Mutation: Jip4 (1-272aa)
  GenBank ID: AY823270.1
  Entrez Gene: Spag9 (a.k.a. 3110018C07Rik, 4733401I23Rik, 4831406C20Rik, JIP-4, JLP, JSAP2, JSAP2a, Jip4, Mapk8ip4, syd1)
  Tag / fusion protein: T7 (N terminal on backbone)
  Cloning method: Restriction Enzyme; 5′ cloning site BamHI (not destroyed); 3′ cloning site Not1 (not destroyed)
  Sequencing primers: 5′ T7; 3′ Sp6
Terms and licenses: Academic/Nonprofit Terms; Industry Terms: Not Available to Industry
How to cite: pCDNA3 T7 Jip4 (1-272) was a gift from Roger Davis (Addgene plasmid # 58928 ; http://n2t.net/addgene:58928 ; RRID:Addgene_58928)
